Addgene plasmid #221432: pLentiCRISPRv4
Purpose: (Empty Backbone) Lentiviral CRISPR/Cas9 vector for co-expression of sgRNAs and Cas9 protein.
Depositing lab: RESOLUTE Consortium & Giulio Superti-Furga. Depositing organization: CeMM Research Center for Molecular Medicine. Publication: The RESOLUTE consortium: unlocking SLC transporters for drug discovery. Superti-Furga G, Lackner D, Wiedmer T, Ingles-Prieto A, Barbosa B, Girardi E, Goldmann U, Gurtl B, Klavins K, Klimek C, Lindinger S, Lineiro-Retes E, Muller AC, Onstein S, Redinger G, Reil D, Sedlyarov V, Wolf G, Crawford M, Everley R, ... Steppan CM. Nat Rev Drug Discov. 2020 Jul;19(7):429-430. doi: 10.1038/d41573-020-00056-6. PubMed 32265506.
Backbone
  Vector backbone: LentiCRISPRv2-Opti
  Backbone manufacturer: Addgene (#163126)
  Vector type: Lentiviral, CRISPR
  Selectable markers: Blasticidin
Growth in bacteria
  Bacterial resistance: Ampicillin, 100 μg/mL
  Growth temperature: 30°C
  Growth strain: NEB Stable
  Copy number: High Copy
Gene/Insert
  Gene/Insert name: None
Terms and licenses: Academic/Nonprofit Terms; Industry Terms: Not Available to Industry
Depositor comments: RESOLUTE ID: PD04GF-2
How to cite: pLentiCRISPRv4 was a gift from RESOLUTE Consortium & Giulio Superti-Furga (Addgene plasmid # 221432 ; http://n2t.net/addgene:221432 ; RRID:Addgene_221432)
