[The description below was written by a language model from this plasmid's Addgene catalogue record and pLannotate feature annotations shown in this document.]
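Description:
pLentiCRISPRv4 is an empty-backbone, all-in-one lentiviral CRISPR/Cas9 vector derived from LentiCRISPRv2-Opti, designed to deliver a single guide RNA and Cas9 from one provirus. It is propagated in E. coli through a high-copy ColE1/pUC-type origin with ampicillin selection (AmpR under its own promoter). The plasmid also carries an f1 origin and, outside the viral region, an SV40/EM7-driven bleomycin/Zeocin resistance cassette with an SV40 poly(A) signal, a carry-over from the parental backbone.

The transfer cassette has a third-generation layout. A CMV enhancer/promoter fused to a truncated HIV-1 5' LTR drives genomic RNA production in packaging cells. It is followed by the Ψ packaging signal with a partial gag sequence, the RRE for Rev-dependent nuclear export, and the cPPT/CTS. A self-inactivating ΔU3 3' LTR closes the viral region, with a bGH poly(A) signal downstream.

Within this frame, a human U6 Pol III promoter sits upstream of a Streptococcus pyogenes tracrRNA-derived scaffold, where a user-supplied guide sequence would be cloned; the record lists no insert and does not annotate the cloning sites. An EF-1α core promoter then drives S. pyogenes Cas9, followed by the blasticidin S deaminase gene. The element linking Cas9 to BSD is not annotated in the feature table, although the lack of a separate promoter suggests co-expression from one transcript. A WPRE downstream enhances transcript expression.

The vector is intended for making sgRNA-specific constructs that are packaged into lentivirus to transduce mammalian cells. Blasticidin then selects transduced cells for Cas9-mediated gene editing or knockout. It was deposited in the context of a consortium studying solute carrier transporters.
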