Features (pLannotate 1.2.2; 34 found; start..end, strand, type, name):
     31..83      -  misc_feature   bom (fragment): basis of mobility region from pBR322
    238..617     +  enhancer       CMV enhancer: human cytomegalovirus immediate early enhancer
    618..817     +  promoter       CMV promoter: human cytomegalovirus (CMV) immediate early promoter
    835..1015    +  LTR            5' LTR (truncated): truncated 5' long terminal repeat (LTR) from HIV-1
   1062..1187    +  misc_feature   HIV-1 Ψ: packaging signal of human immunodeficiency virus type 1
   1171..1534    +  CDS            HIV-1 gag (fragment): gag protein from human immunodeficiency virus 1; gag
   1680..1913    +  misc_feature   RRE: The Rev response element (RRE) of HIV-1 allows for Rev-dependent mRNA export from the nucleus to the cytoplasm.
   2290..2390    +  CDS            Rev (fragment): human immunodeficiency virus 1 (HIV-1) Rev protein; rev; enhances nuclear export of unspliced and incompletely spliced viral mRNAs
   2440..2557    +  misc_feature   cPPT/CTS: central polypurine tract and central termination sequence of HIV-1
   2608..2848    +  promoter       U6 promoter: RNA polymerase III promoter for human U6 snRNA
   2895..2962    +  misc_RNA       tracrRNA (fragment): trans-activating CRISPR RNA for the Streptococcus pyogenes CRISPR/Cas9 system
   2984..3002    +  CDS            small t antigen (fragment): SV40 (simian virus 40) small t antigen
   3028..3239    +  promoter       EF-1α core promoter: core promoter for human elongation factor EF-1α
   3264..7367    +  CDS            Cas9: Cas9 (Csn1) endonuclease from the Streptococcus pyogenes Type II CRISPR/Cas system generates RNA-guided double strand breaks in DNA
   7506..7904    +  CDS            BSD: blasticidin S deaminase; Aspergillus terreus BSD; confers resistance to blasticidin
   7905..7926    +  misc_feature   MCS (fragment): pBluescript multiple cloning site
   7929..8517    +  misc_feature   WPRE: woodchuck hepatitis virus posttranscriptional regulatory element
   8568..8587    +  misc_feature   cPPT/CTS (fragment): central polypurine tract and central termination sequence of HIV-1
   8589..8822    +  LTR            3' LTR (ΔU3): self-inactivating 3' long terminal repeat (LTR) from HIV-1
   8854..9078    +  polyA_signal   bGH poly(A) signal: bovine growth hormone polyadenylation signal
   9082..9103    +  promoter       SV40 promoter (fragment): SV40 enhancer and early promoter
   9124..9552    +  rep_origin     f1 ori (sequence partly withheld): f1 bacteriophage origin of replication; arrow indicates direction of (+) strand synthesis
   9566..9895    +  promoter       SV40 promoter: SV40 enhancer and early promoter
   9943..9990    +  promoter       EM7 promoter: synthetic bacterial promoter&nbsp
  10009..10383   +  CDS            BleoR: antibiotic-binding protein; Sh ble from Streptoalloteichus hindustanus; confers resistance to bleomycin, phleomycin, and Zeocin™
  10393..10518   +  CDS            ble (fragment): BLE_KLEPN - Experimental evidence at protein level: Swiss-Prot protein existence level 1. Binding protein with a strong affinity to the bleomycin family of antibiotics. Binds to CL990; an antimitotic-antibiotic compound. From Klebsiella pneumoniae.
  10513..10634   +  polyA_signal   SV40 poly(A) signal: SV40 polyadenylation signal
  10705..10727   -  protein_bind   lac operator (fragment): The lac repressor binds to the lac operator to inhibit transcription in E. coli. This inhibition can be relieved by adding lactose or isopropyl-β-D-thiogalactopyranoside (IPTG). lac repressor encoded by lacI
  10731..10761   -  promoter       lac promoter: promoter for the E. coli lac operon
  10776..10797   -  protein_bind   CAP binding site: CAP binding activates transcription in the presence of cAMP. E. coli catabolite activator protein
  10810..10902   -  CDS            lacI (fragment): lac repressor; lacI; The lac repressor binds to the lac operator to inhibit transcription in E. coli. This inhibition can be relieved by adding lactose or isopropyl-β-D-thiogalactopyranoside (IPTG).
  11085..11673   -  rep_origin     ori: high-copy-number ColE1/pMB1/pBR322/pUC origin of replication
  11844..12704   -  CDS            AmpR: β-lactamase; bla; confers resistance to ampicillin, carbenicillin, and related antibiotics
  12705..12809   -  promoter       AmpR promoter: bla
>Addgene plasmid #221432 | pLentiCRISPRv4 | addgene full sequence | sequence record 437167 | Addgene NGS Result
GTCGACGGATCGGGAGATCTCCCGATCCCCTATGGTGCACTCTCAGTACAATCTGCTCTGATGCCGCATA
GTTAAGCCAGTATCTGCTCCCTGCTTGTGTGTTGGAGGTCGCTGAGTAGTGCGCGAGCAAAATTTAAGCT
ACAACAAGGCAAGGCTTGACCGACAATTGCATGAAGAATCTGCTTAGGGTTAGGCGTTTTGCGCTGCTTC
GCGATGTACGGGCCAGATATACGCGTTGACATTGATTATTGACTAGTTATTAATAGTAATCAATTACGGG
GTCATTAGTTCATAGCCCATATATGGAGTTCCGCGTTACATAACTTACGGTAAATGGCCCGCCTGGCTGA
CCGCCCAACGACCCCCGCCCATTGACGTCAATAATGACGTATGTTCCCATAGTAACGCCAATAGGGACTT
TCCATTGACGTCAATGGGTGGAGTATTTACGGTAAACTGCCCACTTGGCAGTACATCAAGTGTATCATAT
GCCAAGTACGCCCCCTATTGACGTCAATGACGGTAAATGGCCCGCCTGGCATTATGCCCAGTACATGACC
TTATGGGACTTTCCTACTTGGCAGTACATCTACGTATTAGTCATCGCTATTACCATGGTGATGCGGTTTT
GGCAGTACATCAATGGGCGTGGATAGCGGTTTGACTCACGGGGATTTCCAAGTCTCCACCCCATTGACGT
CAATGGGAGTTTGTTTTGGCACCAAAATCAACGGGACTTTCCAAAATGTCGTAACAACTCCGCCCCATTG
ACGCAAATGGGCGGTAGGCGTGTACGGTGGGAGGTCTATATAAGCAGCGCGTTTTGCCTGTACTGGGTCT
CTCTGGTTAGACCAGATCTGAGCCTGGGAGCTCTCTGGCTAACTAGGGAACCCACTGCTTAAGCCTCAAT
AAAGCTTGCCTTGAGTGCTTCAAGTAGTGTGTGCCCGTCTGTTGTGTGACTCTGGTAACTAGAGATCCCT
CAGACCCTTTTAGTCAGTGTGGAAAATCTCTAGCAGTGGCGCCCGAACAGGGACTTGAAAGCGAAAGGGA
AACCAGAGGAGCTCTCTCGACGCAGGACTCGGCTTGCTGAAGCGCGCACGGCAAGAGGCGAGGGGCGGCG
ACTGGTGAGTACGCCAAAAATTTTGACTAGCGGAGGCTAGAAGGAGAGAGATGGGTGCGAGAGCGTCAGT
ATTAAGCGGGGGAGAATTAGATCGCGATGGGAAAAAATTCGGTTAAGGCCAGGGGGAAAGAAAAAATATA
AATTAAAACATATAGTATGGGCAAGCAGGGAGCTAGAACGATTCGCAGTTAATCCTGGCCTGTTAGAAAC
ATCAGAAGGCTGTAGACAAATACTGGGACAGCTACAACCATCCCTTCAGACAGGATCAGAAGAACTTAGA
TCATTATATAATACAGTAGCAACCCTCTATTGTGTGCATCAAAGGATAGAGATAAAAGACACCAAGGAAG
CTTTAGACAAGATAGAGGAACAGCAAAACAAAAGTAAGACCACCGCACAGCAAGCGGCCGCTGATCTTCA
GACCTGGAGGAGGAGATATGAGGGACAATTGGAGAAGTGAATTATATAAATATAAAGTAGTAAAAATTGA
ACCATTAGGAGTAGCACCCACCAAGGCAAAGAGAAGAGTGGTGCAGAGAGAAAAAAGAGCAGTGGGAATA
GGAGCTTTGTTCCTTGGGTTCTTGGGAGCAGCAGGAAGCACTATGGGCGCAGCGTCAATGACGCTGACGG
TACAGGCCAGACAATTATTGTCTGGTATAGTGCAGCAGCAGAACAATTTGCTGAGGGCTATTGAGGCGCA
ACAGCATCTGTTGCAACTCACAGTCTGGGGCATCAAGCAGCTCCAGGCAAGAATCCTGGCTGTGGAAAGA
TACCTAAAGGATCAACAGCTCCTGGGGATTTGGGGTTGCTCTGGAAAACTCATTTGCACCACTGCTGTGC
CTTGGAATGCTAGTTGGAGTAATAAATCTCTGGAACAGATTTGGAATCACACGACCTGGATGGAGTGGGA
CAGAGAAATTAACAATTACACAAGCTTAATACACTCCTTAATTGAAGAATCGCAAAACCAGCAAGAAAAG
AATGAACAAGAATTATTGGAATTAGATAAATGGGCAAGTTTGTGGAATTGGTTTAACATAACAAATTGGC
TGTGGTATATAAAATTATTCATAATGATAGTAGGAGGCTTGGTAGGTTTAAGAATAGTTTTTGCTGTACT
TTCTATAGTGAATAGAGTTAGGCAGGGATATTCACCATTATCGTTTCAGACCCACCTCCCAACCCCGAGG
GGACCCGACAGGCCCGAAGGAATAGAAGAAGAAGGTGGAGAGAGAGACAGAGACAGATCCATTCGATTAG
TGAACGGATCGGCACTGCGTGCGCCAATTCTGCAGACAAATGGCAGTATTCATCCACAATTTTAAAAGAA
AAGGGGGGATTGGGGGGTACAGTGCAGGGGAAAGAATAGTAGACATAATAGCAACAGACATACAAACTAA
AGAATTACAAAAACAAATTACAAAAATTCAAAATTTTCGGGTTTATTACAGGGACAGCAGAGATCCAGTT
TGGTTAATTAAGGTACCGAGGGCCTATTTCCCATGATTCCTTCATATTTGCATATACGATACAAGGCTGT
TAGAGAGATAATTAGAATTAATTTGACTGTAAACACAAAGATATTAGTACAAAATACGTGACGTAGAAAG
TAATAATTTCTTGGGTAGTTTGCAGTTTTAAAATTATGTTTTAAAATGGACTATCATATGCTTACCGTAA
CTTGAAAGTATTTCGATTTCTTGGCTTTATATATCTTGTGGAAAGGACGTGTCACCGGAGACGGTTGTAC
GTCTCTGTTTAAGAGCTATGCTGGAAACAGCATAGCAAGTTTAAATAAGGCTAGTCCGTTATCAACTTGA
AAAAGTGGCACCGAGTCGGTGCTTTTTTGTTAATTAACGCTAGCTAGGTCTTGAAAGGAGTGGGAATTGG
CTCCGGTGCCCGTCAGTGGGCAGAGCGCACATCGCCCACAGTCCCCGAGAAGTTGGGGGGAGGGGTCGGC
AATTGATCCGGTGCCTAGAGAAGGTGGCGCGGGGTAAACTGGGAAAGTGATGTCGTGTACTGGCTCCGCC
TTTTTCCCGAGGGTGGGGGAGAACCGTATATAAGTGCAGTAGTCGCCGTGAACGTTCTTTTTCGCAACGG
GTTTGCCGCCAGAACACAGGACCGGTTCTAGAGCGCTGCCACCATGGACAAGAAGTACAGCATCGGCCTG
GACATCGGCACCAACTCTGTGGGCTGGGCCGTGATCACCGACGAGTACAAGGTGCCCAGCAAGAAATTCA
AGGTGCTGGGCAACACCGACCGGCACAGCATCAAGAAGAACCTGATCGGAGCCCTGCTGTTCGACAGCGG
CGAAACAGCCGAGGCCACCCGGCTGAAGAGAACCGCCAGAAGAAGATACACCAGACGGAAGAACCGGATC
TGCTATCTGCAAGAGATCTTCAGCAACGAGATGGCCAAGGTGGACGACAGCTTCTTCCACAGACTGGAAG
AGTCCTTCCTGGTGGAAGAGGATAAGAAGCACGAGCGGCACCCCATCTTCGGCAACATCGTGGACGAGGT
GGCCTACCACGAGAAGTACCCCACCATCTACCACCTGAGAAAGAAACTGGTGGACAGCACCGACAAGGCC
GACCTGCGGCTGATCTATCTGGCCCTGGCCCACATGATCAAGTTCCGGGGCCACTTCCTGATCGAGGGCG
ACCTGAACCCCGACAACAGCGACGTGGACAAGCTGTTCATCCAGCTGGTGCAGACCTACAACCAGCTGTT
CGAGGAAAACCCCATCAACGCCAGCGGCGTGGACGCCAAGGCCATCCTGTCTGCCAGACTGAGCAAGAGC
AGACGGCTGGAAAATCTGATCGCCCAGCTGCCCGGCGAGAAGAAGAATGGCCTGTTCGGAAACCTGATTG
CCCTGAGCCTGGGCCTGACCCCCAACTTCAAGAGCAACTTCGACCTGGCCGAGGATGCCAAACTGCAGCT
GAGCAAGGACACCTACGACGACGACCTGGACAACCTGCTGGCCCAGATCGGCGACCAGTACGCCGACCTG
TTTCTGGCCGCCAAGAACCTGTCCGACGCCATCCTGCTGAGCGACATCCTGAGAGTGAACACCGAGATCA
CCAAGGCCCCCCTGAGCGCCTCTATGATCAAGAGATACGACGAGCACCACCAGGACCTGACCCTGCTGAA
AGCTCTCGTGCGGCAGCAGCTGCCTGAGAAGTACAAAGAGATTTTCTTCGACCAGAGCAAGAACGGCTAC
GCCGGCTACATTGACGGCGGAGCCAGCCAGGAAGAGTTCTACAAGTTCATCAAGCCCATCCTGGAAAAGA
TGGACGGCACCGAGGAACTGCTCGTGAAGCTGAACAGAGAGGACCTGCTGCGGAAGCAGCGGACCTTCGA
CAACGGCAGCATCCCCCACCAGATCCACCTGGGAGAGCTGCACGCCATTCTGCGGCGGCAGGAAGATTTT
TACCCATTCCTGAAGGACAACCGGGAAAAGATCGAGAAGATCCTGACCTTCCGCATCCCCTACTACGTGG
GCCCTCTGGCCAGGGGAAACAGCAGATTCGCCTGGATGACCAGAAAGAGCGAGGAAACCATCACCCCCTG
GAACTTCGAGGAAGTGGTGGACAAGGGCGCTTCCGCCCAGAGCTTCATCGAGCGGATGACCAACTTCGAT
AAGAACCTGCCCAACGAGAAGGTGCTGCCCAAGCACAGCCTGCTGTACGAGTACTTCACCGTGTATAACG
AGCTGACCAAAGTGAAATACGTGACCGAGGGAATGAGAAAGCCCGCCTTCCTGAGCGGCGAGCAGAAAAA
GGCCATCGTGGACCTGCTGTTCAAGACCAACCGGAAAGTGACCGTGAAGCAGCTGAAAGAGGACTACTTC
AAGAAAATCGAGTGCTTCGACTCCGTGGAAATCTCCGGCGTGGAAGATCGGTTCAACGCCTCCCTGGGCA
CATACCACGATCTGCTGAAAATTATCAAGGACAAGGACTTCCTGGACAATGAGGAAAACGAGGACATTCT
GGAAGATATCGTGCTGACCCTGACACTGTTTGAGGACAGAGAGATGATCGAGGAACGGCTGAAAACCTAT
GCCCACCTGTTCGACGACAAAGTGATGAAGCAGCTGAAGCGGCGGAGATACACCGGCTGGGGCAGGCTGA
GCCGGAAGCTGATCAACGGCATCCGGGACAAGCAGTCCGGCAAGACAATCCTGGATTTCCTGAAGTCCGA
CGGCTTCGCCAACAGAAACTTCATGCAGCTGATCCACGACGACAGCCTGACCTTTAAAGAGGACATCCAG
AAAGCCCAGGTGTCCGGCCAGGGCGATAGCCTGCACGAGCACATTGCCAATCTGGCCGGCAGCCCCGCCA
TTAAGAAGGGCATCCTGCAGACAGTGAAGGTGGTGGACGAGCTCGTGAAAGTGATGGGCCGGCACAAGCC
CGAGAACATCGTGATCGAAATGGCCAGAGAGAACCAGACCACCCAGAAGGGACAGAAGAACAGCCGCGAG
AGAATGAAGCGGATCGAAGAGGGCATCAAAGAGCTGGGCAGCCAGATCCTGAAAGAACACCCCGTGGAAA
ACACCCAGCTGCAGAACGAGAAGCTGTACCTGTACTACCTGCAGAATGGGCGGGATATGTACGTGGACCA
GGAACTGGACATCAACCGGCTGTCCGACTACGATGTGGACCATATCGTGCCTCAGAGCTTTCTGAAGGAC
GACTCCATCGACAACAAGGTGCTGACCAGAAGCGACAAGAACCGGGGCAAGAGCGACAACGTGCCCTCCG
AAGAGGTCGTGAAGAAGATGAAGAACTACTGGCGGCAGCTGCTGAACGCCAAGCTGATTACCCAGAGAAA
GTTCGACAATCTGACCAAGGCCGAGAGAGGCGGCCTGAGCGAACTGGATAAGGCCGGCTTCATCAAGAGA
CAGCTGGTGGAAACCCGGCAGATCACAAAGCACGTGGCACAGATCCTGGACTCCCGGATGAACACTAAGT
ACGACGAGAATGACAAGCTGATCCGGGAAGTGAAAGTGATCACCCTGAAGTCCAAGCTGGTGTCCGATTT
CCGGAAGGATTTCCAGTTTTACAAAGTGCGCGAGATCAACAACTACCACCACGCCCACGACGCCTACCTG
AACGCCGTCGTGGGAACCGCCCTGATCAAAAAGTACCCTAAGCTGGAAAGCGAGTTCGTGTACGGCGACT
ACAAGGTGTACGACGTGCGGAAGATGATCGCCAAGAGCGAGCAGGAAATCGGCAAGGCTACCGCCAAGTA
CTTCTTCTACAGCAACATCATGAACTTTTTCAAGACCGAGATTACCCTGGCCAACGGCGAGATCCGGAAG
CGGCCTCTGATCGAGACAAACGGCGAAACCGGGGAGATCGTGTGGGATAAGGGCCGGGATTTTGCCACCG
TGCGGAAAGTGCTGAGCATGCCCCAAGTGAATATCGTGAAAAAGACCGAGGTGCAGACAGGCGGCTTCAG
CAAAGAGTCTATCCTGCCCAAGAGGAACAGCGATAAGCTGATCGCCAGAAAGAAGGACTGGGACCCTAAG
AAGTACGGCGGCTTCGACAGCCCCACCGTGGCCTATTCTGTGCTGGTGGTGGCCAAAGTGGAAAAGGGCA
AGTCCAAGAAACTGAAGAGTGTGAAAGAGCTGCTGGGGATCACCATCATGGAAAGAAGCAGCTTCGAGAA
GAATCCCATCGACTTTCTGGAAGCCAAGGGCTACAAAGAAGTGAAAAAGGACCTGATCATCAAGCTGCCT
AAGTACTCCCTGTTCGAGCTGGAAAACGGCCGGAAGAGAATGCTGGCCTCTGCCGGCGAACTGCAGAAGG
GAAACGAACTGGCCCTGCCCTCCAAATATGTGAACTTCCTGTACCTGGCCAGCCACTATGAGAAGCTGAA
GGGCTCCCCCGAGGATAATGAGCAGAAACAGCTGTTTGTGGAACAGCACAAGCACTACCTGGACGAGATC
ATCGAGCAGATCAGCGAGTTCTCCAAGAGAGTGATCCTGGCCGACGCTAATCTGGACAAAGTGCTGTCCG
CCTACAACAAGCACCGGGATAAGCCCATCAGAGAGCAGGCCGAGAATATCATCCACCTGTTTACCCTGAC
CAATCTGGGAGCCCCTGCCGCCTTCAAGTACTTTGACACCACCATCGACCGGAAGAGGTACACCAGCACC
AAAGAGGTGCTGGACGCCACCCTGATCCACCAGAGCATCACCGGCCTGTACGAGACACGGATCGACCTGT
CTCAGCTGGGAGGCGACAAGCGACCTGCCGCCACAAAGAAGGCTGGACAGGCTAAGAAGAAGAAAGATTA
CAAAGACGATGACGATAAGGGATCCGGCGCAACAAACTTCTCTCTGCTGAAACAAGCCGGAGATGTCGAA
GAGAATCCTGGACCGATGGCCAAGCCTTTGTCTCAAGAAGAATCCACCCTCATTGAAAGAGCAACGGCTA
CAATCAACAGCATCCCCATCTCTGAAGACTACAGCGTCGCCAGCGCAGCTCTCTCTAGCGACGGCCGCAT
CTTCACTGGTGTCAATGTATATCATTTTACTGGGGGACCTTGTGCAGAACTCGTGGTGCTGGGCACTGCT
GCTGCTGCGGCAGCTGGCAACCTGACTTGTATCGTCGCGATCGGAAATGAGAACAGGGGCATCTTGAGCC
CCTGCGGACGGTGCCGACAGGTGCTTCTCGATCTGCATCCTGGGATCAAAGCCATAGTGAAGGACAGTGA
TGGACAGCCGACGGCAGTTGGGATTCGTGAATTGCTGCCCTCTGGTTATGTGTGGGAGGGCTAAGAATTC
GATATCAAGCTTATCGGTAATCAACCTCTGGATTACAAAATTTGTGAAAGATTGACTGGTATTCTTAACT
ATGTTGCTCCTTTTACGCTATGTGGATACGCTGCTTTAATGCCTTTGTATCATGCTATTGCTTCCCGTAT
GGCTTTCATTTTCTCCTCCTTGTATAAATCCTGGTTGCTGTCTCTTTATGAGGAGTTGTGGCCCGTTGTC
AGGCAACGTGGCGTGGTGTGCACTGTGTTTGCTGACGCAACCCCCACTGGTTGGGGCATTGCCACCACCT
GTCAGCTCCTTTCCGGGACTTTCGCTTTCCCCCTCCCTATTGCCACGGCGGAACTCATCGCCGCCTGCCT
TGCCCGCTGCTGGACAGGGGCTCGGCTGTTGGGCACTGACAATTCCGTGGTGTTGTCGGGGAAATCATCG
TCCTTTCCTTGGCTGCTCGCCTGTGTTGCCACCTGGATTCTGCGCGGGACGTCCTTCTGCTACGTCCCTT
CGGCCCTCAATCCAGCGGACCTTCCTTCCCGCGGCCTGCTGCCGGCTCTGCGGCCTCTTCCGCGTCTTCG
CCTTCGCCCTCAGACGAGTCGGATCTCCCTTTGGGCCGCCTCCCCGCGTCGACTTTAAGACCAATGACTT
ACAAGGCAGCTGTAGATCTTAGCCACTTTTTAAAAGAAAAGGGGGGACTGGAAGGGCTAATTCACTCCCA
ACGAAGACAAGATCTGCTTTTTGCTTGTACTGGGTCTCTCTGGTTAGACCAGATCTGAGCCTGGGAGCTC
TCTGGCTAACTAGGGAACCCACTGCTTAAGCCTCAATAAAGCTTGCCTTGAGTGCTTCAAGTAGTGTGTG
CCCGTCTGTTGTGTGACTCTGGTAACTAGAGATCCCTCAGACCCTTTTAGTCAGTGTGGAAAATCTCTAG
CAGGGCCCGTTTAAACCCGCTGATCAGCCTCGACTGTGCCTTCTAGTTGCCAGCCATCTGTTGTTTGCCC
CTCCCCCGTGCCTTCCTTGACCCTGGAAGGTGCCACTCCCACTGTCCTTTCCTAATAAAATGAGGAAATT
GCATCGCATTGTCTGAGTAGGTGTCATTCTATTCTGGGGGGTGGGGTGGGGCAGGACAGCAAGGGGGAGG
ATTGGGAAGACAATAGCAGGCATGCTGGGGATGCGGTGGGCTCTATGGCTTCTGAGGCGGAAAGAACCAG
CTGGGGCTCTAGGGGGTATCCCC
[124 nt withheld, positions 9124-9247]
C
[91 nt withheld, positions 9249-9339]
A
[49 nt withheld, positions 9341-9389]
CCTTTGACGTTGGAGTCCACGTTCTTT
[37 nt withheld, positions 9417-9453]
ACCCTATCTCGGTCTATTCTTTTGATTTATAAGGGATTTTGCCGATTTCGGCCTATTGGTTAAAAAATGA
GCTGATTTAACAAAAATTTAACGCGAATTAATTCTGTGGAATGTGTGTCAGTTAGGGTGTGGAAAGTCCC
CAGGCTCCCCAGCAGGCAGAAGTATGCAAAGCATGCATCTCAATTAGTCAGCAACCAGGTGTGGAAAGTC
CCCAGGCTCCCCAGCAGGCAGAAGTATGCAAAGCATGCATCTCAATTAGTCAGCAACCATAGTCCCGCCC
CTAACTCCGCCCATCCCGCCCCTAACTCCGCCCAGTTCCGCCCATTCTCCGCCCCATGGCTGACTAATTT
TTTTTATTTATGCAGAGGCCGAGGCCGCCTCTGCCTCTGAGCTATTCCAGAAGTAGTGAGGAGGCTTTTT
TGGAGGCCTAGGCTTTTGCAAAAAGCTCCCGGGAGCTTGTATATCCATTTTCGGATCTGATCAGCACGTG
TTGACAATTAATCATCGGCATAGTATATCGGCATAGTATAATACGACAAGGTGAGGAACTAAACCATGGC
CAAGTTGACCAGTGCCGTTCCGGTGCTCACCGCGCGCGACGTCGCCGGAGCGGTCGAGTTCTGGACCGAC
CGGCTCGGGTTCTCCCGGGACTTCGTGGAGGACGACTTCGCCGGTGTGGTCCGGGACGACGTGACCCTGT
TCATCAGCGCGGTCCAGGACCAGGTGGTGCCGGACAACACCCTGGCCTGGGTGTGGGTGCGCGGCCTGGA
CGAGCTGTACGCCGAGTGGTCGGAGGTCGTGTCCACGAACTTCCGGGACGCCTCCGGGCCGGCCATGACC
GAGATCGGCGAGCAGCCGTGGGGGCGGGAGTTCGCCCTGCGCGACCCGGCCGGCAACTGCGTGCACTTCG
TGGCCGAGGAGCAGGACTGACACGTGCTACGAGATTTCGATTCCACCGCCGCCTTCTATGAAAGGTTGGG
CTTCGGAATCGTTTTCCGGGACGCCGGCTGGATGATCCTCCAGCGCGGGGATCTCATGCTGGAGTTCTTC
GCCCACCCCAACTTGTTTATTGCAGCTTATAATGGTTACAAATAAAGCAATAGCATCACAAATTTCACAA
ATAAAGCATTTTTTTCACTGCATTCTAGTTGTGGTTTGTCCAAACTCATCAATGTATCTTATCATGTCTG
TATACCGTCGACCTCTAGCTAGAGCTTGGCGTAATCATGGTCATAGCTGTTTCCTGTGTGAAATTGTTAT
CCGCTCACAATTCCACACAACATACGAGCCGGAAGCATAAAGTGTAAAGCCTGGGGTGCCTAATGAGTGA
GCTAACTCACATTAATTGCGTTGCGCTCACTGCCCGCTTTCCAGTCGGGAAACCTGTCGTGCCAGCTGCA
TTAATGAATCGGCCAACGCGCGGGGAGAGGCGGTTTGCGTATTGGGCGCTGTTCCGCTTCCTCGCTCACT
GACTCGCTGCGCTCGGTCGTTCGGCTGCGGCGAGCGGTATCAGCTCACTCAAAGGCGGTAATACGGTTAT
CCACAGAATCAGGGGATAACGCAGGAAAGAACATGTGAGCAAAAGGCCAGCAAAAGGCCAGGAACCGTAA
AAAGGCCGCGTTGCTGGCGTTTTTCCATAGGCTCCGCCCCCCTGACGAGCATCACAAAAATCGACGCTCA
AGTCAGAGGTGGCGAAACCCGACAGGACTATAAAGATACCAGGCGTTTCCCCCTGGAAGCTCCCTCGTGC
GCTCTCCTGTTCCGACCCTGCCGCTTACCGGATACCTGTCCGCCTTTCTCCCTTCGGGAAGCGTGGCGCT
TTCTCATAGCTCACGCTGTAGGTATCTCAGTTCGGTGTAGGTCGTTCGCTCCAAGCTGGGCTGTGTGCAC
GAACCCCCCGTTCAGCCCGACCGCTGCGCCTTATCCGGTAACTATCGTCTTGAGTCCAACCCGGTAAGAC
ACGACTTATCGCCACTGGCAGCAGCCACTGGTAACAGGATTAGCAGAGCGAGGTATGTAGGCGGTGCTAC
AGAGTTCTTGAAGTGGTGGCCTAACTACGGCTACACTAGAAGAACAGTATTTGGTATCTGCGCTCTGCTG
AAGCCAGTTACCTTCGGAAAAAGAGTTGGTAGCTCTTGATCCGGCAAACAAACCACCGCTGGTAGCGGTG
GTTTTTTTGTTTGCAAGCAGCAGATTACGCGCAGAAAAAAAGGATCTCAAGAAGATCCTTTGATCTTTTC
TACGGGGTCTGACGCTCAGTGGAACGAAAACTCACGTTAAGGGATTTTGGTCATGAGATTATCAAAAAGG
ATCTTCACCTAGATCCTTTTAAATTAAAAATGAAGTTTTAAATCAATCTAAAGTATATATGAGTAAACTT
GGTCTGACAGTTACCAATGCTTAATCAGTGAGGCACCTATCTCAGCGATCTGTCTATTTCGTTCATCCAT
AGTTGCCTGACTCCCCGTCGTGTAGATAACTACGATACGGGAGGGCTTACCATCTGGCCCCAGTGCTGCA
ATGATACCGCGAGACCCACGCTCACCGGCTCCAGATTTATCAGCAATAAACCAGCCAGCCGGAAGGGCCG
AGCGCAGAAGTGGTCCTGCAACTTTATCCGCCTCCATCCAGTCTATTAATTGTTGCCGGGAAGCTAGAGT
AAGTAGTTCGCCAGTTAATAGTTTGCGCAACGTTGTTGCCATTGCTACAGGCATCGTGGTGTCACGCTCG
TCGTTTGGTATGGCTTCATTCAGCTCCGGTTCCCAACGATCAAGGCGAGTTACATGATCCCCCATGTTGT
GCAAAAAAGCGGTTAGCTCCTTCGGTCCTCCGATCGTTGTCAGAAGTAAGTTGGCCGCAGTGTTATCACT
CATGGTTATGGCAGCACTGCATAATTCTCTTACTGTCATGCCATCCGTAAGATGCTTTTCTGTGACTGGT
GAGTACTCAACCAAGTCATTCTGAGAATAGTGTATGCGGCGACCGAGTTGCTCTTGCCCGGCGTCAATAC
GGGATAATACCGCGCCACATAGCAGAACTTTAAAAGTGCTCATCATTGGAAAACGTTCTTCGGGGCGAAA
ACTCTCAAGGATCTTACCGCTGTTGAGATCCAGTTCGATGTAACCCACTCGTGCACCCAACTGATCTTCA
GCATCTTTTACTTTCACCAGCGTTTCTGGGTGAGCAAAAACAGGAAGGCAAAATGCCGCAAAAAAGGGAA
TAAGGGCGACACGGAAATGTTGAATACTCATACTCTTCCTTTTTCAATATTATTGAAGCATTTATCAGGG
TTATTGTCTCATGAGCGGATACATATTTGAATGTATTTAGAAAAATAAACAAATAGGGGTTCCGCGCACA
TTTCCCCGAAAAGTGCCACCTGAC
